Addgene plasmid #115660: pKEW189-MBP-TEV-AcrVA1
Purpose: Expresses AcrVA1 in bacteria via T7 RNAP, for purification
Depositing lab: Jennifer Doudna. Depositing organization: University of California, Berkeley. Publication: Systematic discovery of natural CRISPR-Cas12a inhibitors. Watters KE, Fellmann C, Bai HB, Ren SM, Doudna JA. Science. 2018 Oct 12;362(6411):236-239. doi: 10.1126/science.aau5138. Epub 2018 Sep 6. PubMed 30190307.
Backbone
  Vector backbone: 2CT
  Backbone manufacturer: UC Berkeley
  Backbone size w/o insert (bp): 5900
  Total vector size (bp): 6486
  Vector type: Bacterial Expression
Growth in bacteria
  Bacterial resistance: Ampicillin, 100 μg/mL
  Growth temperature: 37°C
  Growth strain: DH5alpha
  Copy number: High Copy
Gene/Insert
  Gene/Insert name: AcrVA1
  Species: Moraxella bovoculi
  Insert size (bp): 525
  GenBank ID: WP_046701302.1
  Promoter: T7 RNAP
  Tag / fusion protein: MBP-TEV (N terminal on insert)
  Cloning method: Gibson Cloning
  Sequencing primers: 5′ CGCAGACTAATTCGAGCTCGAAC; 3′ GCTAGTTATTGCTCAGCGG
Terms and licenses: Academic/Nonprofit Terms; Industry Terms: Not Available to Industry
How to cite: pKEW189-MBP-TEV-AcrVA1 was a gift from Jennifer Doudna (Addgene plasmid # 115660 ; http://n2t.net/addgene:115660 ; RRID:Addgene_115660)
