[The description below was written by a language model from this plasmid's Addgene catalogue record and pLannotate feature annotations shown in this document.]
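Description:
pKEW189-MBP-TEV-AcrVA1 is a bacterial expression plasmid built on the 2CT backbone from UC Berkeley, designed to produce the anti-CRISPR protein AcrVA1 from Moraxella bovoculi in E. coli for purification. It is about 6.5 kb in total and is selected with ampicillin through a β-lactamase gene under its own promoter. Replication relies on a ColE1/pMB1-type origin. The backbone is clearly pBR322-derived, retaining the bom mobility region, the rop gene and disrupted fragments of the tetracycline resistance gene with its promoter, which are remnants rather than a working marker. The catalogue lists the plasmid as high copy, although rop normally acts to restrain copy number.

The expression cassette is driven by a T7 promoter followed by the phage T7 gene 10 ribosome binding site, so it requires a host that supplies T7 RNA polymerase. No lac operator or lacI gene is annotated. The open reading frame begins with a 10xHis affinity tag, continues into a signal-sequence-free maltose binding protein that stays in the cytosol and aids solubility, and then a TEV protease recognition site. The 525 bp AcrVA1 insert, introduced by Gibson cloning, is not itself annotated. It fits the unannotated gap between the TEV site and the T7 terminator. The short "SET1" fragment called just before the terminator is probably vector-derived sequence rather than a functional tag. This layout allows affinity capture of the fusion and release of AcrVA1 by TEV cleavage, yielding protein suitable for studying inhibition of Cas12a. The two annotated sequence records, depositor and sequencing-derived, differ by only three nucleotides in length and show the same features from different start points.
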