Features (pLannotate 1.2.2; 16 found; start..end, strand, type, name):
    241..269     -  promoter       tet promoter: E. coli promoter for tetracycline efflux protein gene
    382..486     +  promoter       AmpR promoter: bla
    487..1347    +  CDS            AmpR: β-lactamase; bla; confers resistance to ampicillin, carbenicillin, and related antibiotics
   1518..2106    +  rep_origin     ori: high-copy-number ColE1/pMB1/pBR322/pUC origin of replication
   2292..2434    -  misc_feature   bom: basis of mobility region from pBR322
   2536..2727    -  CDS            rop: Rop protein, which maintains plasmids at low copy number; rop
   2744..3124    +  CDS            YPB1_ECOLX: Protein predicted: Swiss-Prot protein existence level 4. From Escherichia coli.
   3366..4266    -  CDS            TcR (fragment): tetracycline efflux protein; tet; confers resistance to tetracycline
   4288..4306    +  promoter       T7 promoter: promoter for bacteriophage T7 RNA polymerase
   4395..4417    +  RBS            RBS: efficient ribosome binding site from bacteriophage T7 gene 10 (Olins and Rangwala, 1989)
   4437..4466    +  CDS            10xHis: 10xHis affinity tag
   4476..5576    +  CDS            MBP: maltose binding protein from E. coli; malE (mutated); This version of the gene does not encode a signal sequence, so MBP will remain in the cytosol.
   5631..5647    +  CDS            TEV site (fragment): tobacco etch virus (TEV) protease recognition and cleavage site
   6257..6306    +  CDS            SET1 (fragment): solubility-enhancement tag derived from T7 phage gene 10B
   6314..6361    +  terminator     T7 terminator: transcription terminator for bacteriophage T7 RNA polymerase
   6387..193     -  CDS            TcR (fragment) (across the origin): tetracycline efflux protein; tet; confers resistance to tetracycline
>Addgene plasmid #115660 | pKEW189-MBP-TEV-AcrVA1 | depositor full sequence | sequence record 218329 | pKEW189-MBP-TEV-AcrVA1 sequence 6486 bps
CTCCGAGAACGGGTGCGCATAGAAATTGCATCAACGCATATAGCGCTAGCAGCACGCCATAGTGACTGGC
GATGCTGTCGGAATGGACGATATCCCGCAAGAGGCCCGGCAGTACCGGCATAACCAAGCCTATGCCTACA
GCATCCAGGGTGACGGTGCCGAGGATGACGATGAGCGCATTGTTAGATTTCATACACGGTGCCTGACTGC
GTTAGCAATTTAACTGTGATAAACTACCGCATTAAAGCTTATCGATGATAAGCTGTCAAACATGAGAATT
CTTGAAGACGAAAGGGCCTCGTGATACGCCTATTTTTATAGGTTAATGTCATGATAATAATGGTTTCTTA
GACGTCAGGTGGCACTTTTCGGGGAAATGTGCGCGGAACCCCTATTTGTTTATTTTTCTAAATACATTCA
AATATGTATCCGCTCATGAGACAATAACCCTGATAAATGCTTCAATAACATTGAAAAAGGAAGAGTATGA
GTATTCAACATTTCCGTGTCGCCCTTATTCCCTTTTTTGCGGCATTTTGCCTTCCTGTTTTTGCTCACCC
AGAAACGCTGGTGAAAGTAAAAGATGCTGAAGATCAGTTGGGTGCACGAGTGGGTTACATCGAACTGGAT
CTCAACAGCGGTAAGATCCTTGAGAGTTTTCGCCCCGAAGAACGTTTTCCAATGATGAGCACTTTTAAAG
TTCTGCTATGTGGCGCGGTATTATCCCGTGTTGACGCCGGGCAAGAGCAACTCGGTCGCCGCATACACTA
TTCTCAGAATGACTTGGTTGAGTACTCACCAGTCACAGAAAAGCATCTTACGGATGGCATGACAGTAAGA
GAATTATGCAGTGCTGCCATAACCATGAGTGATAACACTGCGGCCAACTTACTTCTGACAACGATCGGAG
GACCGAAGGAGCTAACCGCTTTTTTGCACAACATGGGGGATCATGTAACTCGCCTTGATCGTTGGGAACC
GGAGCTGAATGAAGCCATACCAAACGACGAGCGTGACACCACGATGCCTGCAGCAATGGCAACAACGTTG
CGCAAACTATTAACTGGCGAACTACTTACTCTAGCTTCCCGGCAACAATTAATAGACTGGATGGAGGCGG
ATAAAGTTGCAGGACCACTTCTGCGCTCGGCCCTTCCGGCTGGCTGGTTTATTGCTGATAAATCTGGAGC
CGGTGAGCGTGGGTCTCGCGGTATCATTGCAGCACTGGGGCCAGATGGTAAGCCCTCCCGTATCGTAGTT
ATCTACACGACGGGGAGTCAGGCAACTATGGATGAACGAAATAGACAGATCGCTGAGATAGGTGCCTCAC
TGATTAAGCATTGGTAACTGTCAGACCAAGTTTACTCATATATACTTTAGATTGATTTAAAACTTCATTT
TTAATTTAAAAGGATCTAGGTGAAGATCCTTTTTGATAATCTCATGACCAAAATCCCTTAACGTGAGTTT
TCGTTCCACTGAGCGTCAGACCCCGTAGAAAAGATCAAAGGATCTTCTTGAGATCCTTTTTTTCTGCGCG
TAATCTGCTGCTTGCAAACAAAAAAACCACCGCTACCAGCGGTGGTTTGTTTGCCGGATCAAGAGCTACC
AACTCTTTTTCCGAAGGTAACTGGCTTCAGCAGAGCGCAGATACCAAATACTGTCCTTCTAGTGTAGCCG
TAGTTAGGCCACCACTTCAAGAACTCTGTAGCACCGCCTACATACCTCGCTCTGCTAATCCTGTTACCAG
TGGCTGCTGCCAGTGGCGATAAGTCGTGTCTTACCGGGTTGGACTCAAGACGATAGTTACCGGATAAGGC
GCAGCGGTCGGGCTGAACGGGGGGTTCGTGCACACAGCCCAGCTTGGAGCGAACGACCTACACCGAACTG
AGATACCTACAGCGTGAGCTATGAGAAAGCGCCACGCTTCCCGAAGGGAGAAAGGCGGACAGGTATCCGG
TAAGCGGCAGGGTCGGAACAGGAGAGCGCACGAGGGAGCTTCCAGGGGGAAACGCCTGGTATCTTTATAG
TCCTGTCGGGTTTCGCCACCTCTGACTTGAGCGTCGATTTTTGTGATGCTCGTCAGGGGGGCGGAGCCTA
TGGAAAAACGCCAGCAACGCGGCCTTTTTACGGTTCCTGGCCTTTTGCTGGCCTTTTGCTCACATGTTCT
TTCCTGCGTTATCCCCTGATTCTGTGGATAACCGTATTACCGCCTTTGAGTGAGCTGATACCGCTCGCCG
CAGCCGAACGACCGAGCGCAGCGAGTCAGTGAGCGAGGAAGCGGAAGAGCGCCTGATGCGGTATTTTCTC
CTTACGCATCTGTGCGGTATTTCACACCGCATATATGGTGCACTCTCAGTACAATCTGCTCTGATGCCGC
ATAGTTAAGCCAGTATACACTCCGCTATCGCTACGTGACTGGGTCATGGCTGCGCCCCGACACCCGCCAA
CACCCGCTGACGCGCCCTGACGGGCTTGTCTGCTCCCGGCATCCGCTTACAGACAAGCTGTGACCGTCTC
CGGGAGCTGCATGTGTCAGAGGTTTTCACCGTCATCACCGAAACGCGCGAGGCAGCTGCGGTAAAGCTCA
TCAGCGTGGTCGTGAAGCGATTCACAGATGTCTGCCTGTTCATCCGCGTCCAGCTCGTTGAGTTTCTCCA
GAAGCGTTAATGTCTGGCTTCTGATAAAGCGGGCCATGTTAAGGGCGGTTTTTTCCTGTTTGGTCACTGA
TGCCTCCGTGTAAGGGGGATTTCTGTTCATGGGGGTAATGATACCGATGAAACGAGAGAGGATGCTCACG
ATACGGGTTACTGATGATGAACATGCCCGGTTACTGGAACGTTGTGAGGGTAAACAACTGGCGGTATGGA
TGCGGCGGGACCAGAGAAAAATCACTCAGGGTCAATGCCAGCGCTTCGTTAATACAGATGTAGGTGTTCC
ACAGGGTAGCCAGCAGCATCCTGCGATGCAGATCCGGAACATAATGGTGCAGGGCGCTGACTTCCGCGTT
TCCAGACTTTACGAAACACGGAAACCGAAGACCATTCATGTTGTTGCTCAGGTCGCAGACGTTTTGCAGC
AGCAGTCGCTTCACGTTCGCTCGCGTATCGGTGATTCATTCTGCTAACCAGTAAGGCAACCCCGCCAGCC
TAGCCGGGTCCTCAACGACAGGAGCACGATCATGCGCACCCGTGGCCAGGACCCAACGCTGCCCGAGATG
CGCCGCGTGCGGCTGCTGGAGATGGCGGACGCGATGGATATGTTCTGCCAAGGGTTGGTTTGCGCATTCA
CAGTTCTCCGCAAGAATTGATTGGCTCCAATTCTTGGAGTGGTGAATCCGTTAGCGAGGTGCCGCCGGCT
TCCATTCAGGTCGAGGTGGCCCGGCTCCATGCACCGCGACGCAACGCGGGGAGGCAGACAAGGTATAGGG
CGGCGCCTACAATCCATGCCAACCCGTTCCATGTGCTCGCCGAGGCGGCATAAATCGCCGTGACGATCAG
CGGTCCAGTGATCGAAGTTAGGCTGGTAAGAGCCGCGAGCGATCCTTGAAGCTGTCCCTGATGGTCGTCA
TCTACCTGCCTGGACAGCATGGCCTGCAACGCGGGCATCCCGATGCCGCCGGAAGCGAGAAGAATCATAA
TGGGGAAGGCCATCCAGCCTCGCGTCGCGAACGCCAGCAAGACGTAGCCCAGCGCGTCGGCCGCCATGCC
GGCGATAATGGCCTGCTTCTCGCCGAAACGTTTGGTGGCGGGACCAGTGACGAAGGCTTGAGCGAGGGCG
TGCAAGATTCCGAATACCGCAAGCGACAGGCCGATCATCGTCGCGCTCCAGCGAAAGCGGTCCTCGCCGA
AAATGACCCAGAGCGCTGCCGGCACCTGTCCTACGAGTTGCATGATAAAGAAGACAGTCATAAGTGCGGC
GACGATAGTCATGCCCCGCGCCCACCGGAAGGAGCTGACTGGGTTGAAGGCTCTCAAGGGCATCGGTCGA
CGCTCTCCCTTATGCGACTCCTGCATTAGGAAGCAGCCCAGTAGTAGGTTGAGGCCGTTGAGCACCGCCG
CCGCAAGGAATGGTGCATGCAAGGAGATGGCGCCCAACAGTCCCCCGGCCACGGGGCCTGCCACCATACC
CACGCCGAAACAAGCGCTCATGAGCCCGAAGTGGCGAGCCCGATCTTCCCCATCGGTGATGTCGGCGATA
TAGGCGCCAGCAACCGCACCTGTGGCGCCGGTGATGCCGGCCACGATGCGTCCGGCGTAGAGGATCGAGA
TCTCGATCCCGCGAAATTAATACGACTCACTATAGGGAGACCACAACGGTTTCCCTCTAGTGCCGGCTCC
GGAGAGCTCTTTAATTAAGCGGCCGCCCTGCAGGACTCGAGTTCTAGAAATAATTTTGTTTAACTTTAAG
AAGGAGATATACATATGAAATCTTCTCACCATCACCATCACCATCACCATCACCATGGTTCTTCTATGAA
AATCGAAGAAGGTAAACTGGTAATCTGGATTAACGGCGATAAAGGCTATAACGGTCTCGCTGAAGTCGGT
AAGAAATTCGAGAAAGATACCGGAATTAAAGTCACCGTTGAGCATCCGGATAAACTGGAAGAGAAATTCC
CACAGGTTGCGGCAACTGGCGATGGCCCTGACATTATCTTCTGGGCACACGACCGCTTTGGTGGCTACGC
TCAATCTGGCCTGTTGGCTGAAATCACCCCGGACAAAGCGTTCCAGGACAAGCTGTATCCGTTTACCTGG
GATGCCGTACGTTACAACGGCAAGCTGATTGCTTACCCGATCGCTGTTGAAGCGTTATCGCTGATTTATA
ACAAAGATCTGCTGCCGAACCCGCCAAAAACCTGGGAAGAGATCCCGGCGCTGGATAAAGAACTGAAAGC
GAAAGGTAAGAGCGCGCTGATGTTCAACCTGCAAGAACCGTACTTCACCTGGCCGCTGATTGCTGCTGAC
GGGGGTTATGCGTTCAAGTATGAAAACGGCAAGTACGACATTAAAGACGTGGGCGTGGATAACGCTGGCG
CGAAAGCGGGTCTGACCTTCCTGGTTGACCTGATTAAAAACAAACACATGAATGCAGACACCGATTACTC
CATCGCAGAAGCTGCCTTTAATAAAGGCGAAACAGCGATGACCATCAACGGCCCGTGGGCATGGTCCAAC
ATCGACACCAGCAAAGTGAATTATGGTGTAACGGTACTGCCGACCTTCAAGGGTCAACCATCCAAACCGT
TCGTTGGCGTGCTGAGCGCAGGTATTAACGCCGCCAGTCCGAACAAAGAGCTGGCAAAAGAGTTCCTCGA
AAACTATCTGCTGACTGATGAAGGTCTGGAAGCGGTTAATAAAGACAAACCGCTGGGTGCCGTAGCGCTG
AAGTCTTACGAGGAAGAGTTGGCGAAAGATCCACGTATTGCCGCCACTATGGAAAACGCCCAGAAAGGTG
AAATCATGCCGAACATCCCGCAGATGTCCGCTTTCTGGTATGCCGTGCGTACTGCGGTGATCAACGCCGC
CAGCGGTCGTCAGACTGTCGATGAAGCCCTGAAAGACGCGCAGACTAATTCGAGCTCGAACAACAACAAC
AATAACAATAACAACAACCTCGGGATCGAGGAAAACCTGTACTTCCAATCCATGAGCAAAGCAATGTATG
AAGCGAAAGAGCGTTACGCCAAGAAAAAAATGCAAGAAAATACAAAAATTGATACGCTAACAGATGAACA
GCATGATGCACTAGCGCAGCTTTGTGCTTTTCGCCATAAATTCCACTCTAACAAAGATTCTTTATTTTTG
AGTGAAAGTGCATTTTCTGGTGAATTTTCTTTTGAGATGCAGTCTGATGAAAATAGCAAGCTTAGAGAAG
TTGGCTTACCAACAATCGAATGGTCATTTTATGATAATTCCCACATCCCGGATGATTCATTTAGAGAATG
GTTTAATTTTGCTAATTATTCAGAATTGTCGGAAACCATCCAGGAACAAGGCTTAGAGCTAGACCTAGAT
GATGATGAAACCTATGAACTTGTGTATGATGAACTATATACAGAGGCTATGGGCGAATATGAAGAGCTAA
ATCAAGATATTGAAAAATACCTAAGACGAATTGATGAAGAGCATGGTACACAATACTGTCCAACAGGGTT
TGCAAGATTAAGATAAATATTGGAAGTGGATAACGGATCCGCGATCGCGGCGCGCCACCTGGTGGCCGGC
CGGTACCACGCGTGCGCGCTGATCCGGCTGCTAACAAAGCCCGAAAGGAAGCTGAGTTGGCTGCTGCCAC
CGCTGAGCAATAACTAGCATAACCCCTTGGGGCCTCTAAACGGGTCTTGAGGGGTTTTTTGCTGAAAGGA
GGAACTATATCCGGATATCCACAGGACGGGTGTGGTCGCCATGATCGCGTAGTCGATAGTGGCTCCAAGT
AGCGAAGCGAGCAGGACTGGGCGGCGGCCAAAGCGGTCGGACAGTG
