Features (pLannotate 1.2.2; 16 found; start..end, strand, type, name):
     50..68      +  promoter       T7 promoter: promoter for bacteriophage T7 RNA polymerase
    157..179     +  RBS            RBS: efficient ribosome binding site from bacteriophage T7 gene 10 (Olins and Rangwala, 1989)
    199..228     +  CDS            10xHis: 10xHis affinity tag
    238..1338    +  CDS            MBP: maltose binding protein from E. coli; malE (mutated); This version of the gene does not encode a signal sequence, so MBP will remain in the cytosol.
   1393..1409    +  CDS            TEV site (fragment): tobacco etch virus (TEV) protease recognition and cleavage site
   2019..2068    +  CDS            SET1 (fragment): solubility-enhancement tag derived from T7 phage gene 10B
   2076..2123    +  terminator     T7 terminator: transcription terminator for bacteriophage T7 RNA polymerase
   2149..2441    -  CDS            TcR (fragment): tetracycline efflux protein; tet; confers resistance to tetracycline
   2489..2517    -  promoter       tet promoter: E. coli promoter for tetracycline efflux protein gene
   2630..2734    +  promoter       AmpR promoter: bla
   2735..3595    +  CDS            AmpR: β-lactamase; bla; confers resistance to ampicillin, carbenicillin, and related antibiotics
   3766..4354    +  rep_origin     ori: high-copy-number ColE1/pMB1/pBR322/pUC origin of replication
   4540..4679    -  misc_feature   bom: basis of mobility region from pBR322
   4781..4972    -  CDS            rop: Rop protein, which maintains plasmids at low copy number; rop
   4989..5369    +  CDS            YPB1_ECOLX: Protein predicted: Swiss-Prot protein existence level 4. From Escherichia coli.
   5611..28      -  CDS            TcR (fragment) (across the origin): tetracycline efflux protein; tet; confers resistance to tetracycline
>Addgene plasmid #115660 | pKEW189-MBP-TEV-AcrVA1 | addgene full sequence | sequence record 224374 | Addgene NGS Result
GGCCACGATGCGTCCGGCGTAGAGGATCGAGATCTCGATCCCGCGAAATTAATACGACTCACTATAGGGA
GACCACAACGGTTTCCCTCTAGTGCCGGCTCCGGAGAGCTCTTTAATTAAGCGGCCGCCCTGCAGGACTC
GAGTTCTAGAAATAATTTTGTTTAACTTTAAGAAGGAGATATACATATGAAATCTTCTCACCATCACCAT
CACCATCACCATCACCATGGTTCTTCTATGAAAATCGAAGAAGGTAAACTGGTAATCTGGATTAACGGCG
ATAAAGGCTATAACGGTCTCGCTGAAGTCGGTAAGAAATTCGAGAAAGATACCGGAATTAAAGTCACCGT
TGAGCATCCGGATAAACTGGAAGAGAAATTCCCACAGGTTGCGGCAACTGGCGATGGCCCTGACATTATC
TTCTGGGCACACGACCGCTTTGGTGGCTACGCTCAATCTGGCCTGTTGGCTGAAATCACCCCGGACAAAG
CGTTCCAGGACAAGCTGTATCCGTTTACCTGGGATGCCGTACGTTACAACGGCAAGCTGATTGCTTACCC
GATCGCTGTTGAAGCGTTATCGCTGATTTATAACAAAGATCTGCTGCCGAACCCGCCAAAAACCTGGGAA
GAGATCCCGGCGCTGGATAAAGAACTGAAAGCGAAAGGTAAGAGCGCGCTGATGTTCAACCTGCAAGAAC
CGTACTTCACCTGGCCGCTGATTGCTGCTGACGGGGGTTATGCGTTCAAGTATGAAAACGGCAAGTACGA
CATTAAAGACGTGGGCGTGGATAACGCTGGCGCGAAAGCGGGTCTGACCTTCCTGGTTGACCTGATTAAA
AACAAACACATGAATGCAGACACCGATTACTCCATCGCAGAAGCTGCCTTTAATAAAGGCGAAACAGCGA
TGACCATCAACGGCCCGTGGGCATGGTCCAACATCGACACCAGCAAAGTGAATTATGGTGTAACGGTACT
GCCGACCTTCAAGGGTCAACCATCCAAACCGTTCGTTGGCGTGCTGAGCGCAGGTATTAACGCCGCCAGT
CCGAACAAAGAGCTGGCAAAAGAGTTCCTCGAAAACTATCTGCTGACTGATGAAGGTCTGGAAGCGGTTA
ATAAAGACAAACCGCTGGGTGCCGTAGCGCTGAAGTCTTACGAGGAAGAGTTGGCGAAAGATCCACGTAT
TGCCGCCACTATGGAAAACGCCCAGAAAGGTGAAATCATGCCGAACATCCCGCAGATGTCCGCTTTCTGG
TATGCCGTGCGTACTGCGGTGATCAACGCCGCCAGCGGTCGTCAGACTGTCGATGAAGCCCTGAAAGACG
CGCAGACTAATTCGAGCTCGAACAACAACAACAATAACAATAACAACAACCTCGGGATCGAGGAAAACCT
GTACTTCCAATCCATGAGCAAAGCAATGTATGAAGCGAAAGAGCGTTACGCCAAGAAAAAAATGCAAGAA
AATACAAAAATTGATACGCTAACAGATGAACAGCATGATGCACTAGCGCAGCTTTGTGCTTTTCGCCATA
AATTCCACTCTAACAAAGATTCTTTATTTTTGAGTGAAAGTGCATTTTCTGGTGAATTTTCTTTTGAGAT
GCAGTCTGATGAAAATAGCAAGCTTAGAGAAGTTGGCTTACCAACAATCGAATGGTCATTTTATGATAAT
TCCCACATCCCGGATGATTCATTTAGAGAATGGTTTAATTTTGCTAATTATTCAGAATTGTCGGAAACCA
TCCAGGAACAAGGCTTAGAGCTAGACCTAGATGATGATGAAACCTATGAACTTGTGTATGATGAACTATA
TACAGAGGCTATGGGCGAATATGAAGAGCTAAATCAAGATATTGAAAAATACCTAAGACGAATTGATGAA
GAGCATGGTACACAATACTGTCCAACAGGGTTTGCAAGATTAAGATAAATATTGGAAGTGGATAACGGAT
CCGCGATCGCGGCGCGCCACCTGGTGGCCGGCCGGTACCACGCGTGCGCGCTGATCCGGCTGCTAACAAA
GCCCGAAAGGAAGCTGAGTTGGCTGCTGCCACCGCTGAGCAATAACTAGCATAACCCCTTGGGGCCTCTA
AACGGGTCTTGAGGGGTTTTTTGCTGAAAGGAGGAACTATATCCGGATATCCACAGGACGGGTGTGGTCG
CCATGATCGCGTAGTCGATAGTGGCTCCAAGTAGCGAAGCGAGCAGGACTGGGCGGCGGCCAAAGCGGTC
GGACAGTGCTCCGAGAACGGGTGCGCATAGAAATTGCATCAACGCATATAGCGCTAGCAGCACGCCATAG
TGACTGGCGATGCTGTCGGAATGGACGATATCCCGCAAGAGGCCCGGCAGTACCGGCATAACCAAGCCTA
TGCCTACAGCATCCAGGGTGACGGTGCCGAGGATGACGATGAGCGCATTGTTAGATTTCATACACGGTGC
CTGACTGCGTTAGCAATTTAACTGTGATAAACTACCGCATTAAAGCTTATCGATGATAAGCTGTCAAACA
TGAGAATTCTTGAAGACGAAAGGGCCTCGTGATACGCCTATTTTTATAGGTTAATGTCATGATAATAATG
GTTTCTTAGACGTCAGGTGGCACTTTTCGGGGAAATGTGCGCGGAACCCCTATTTGTTTATTTTTCTAAA
TACATTCAAATATGTATCCGCTCATGAGACAATAACCCTGATAAATGCTTCAATAACATTGAAAAAGGAA
GAGTATGAGTATTCAACATTTCCGTGTCGCCCTTATTCCCTTTTTTGCGGCATTTTGCCTTCCTGTTTTT
GCTCACCCAGAAACGCTGGTGAAAGTAAAAGATGCTGAAGATCAGTTGGGTGCACGAGTGGGTTACATCG
AACTGGATCTCAACAGCGGTAAGATCCTTGAGAGTTTTCGCCCCGAAGAACGTTTTCCAATGATGAGCAC
TTTTAAAGTTCTGCTATGTGGCGCGGTATTATCCCGTGTTGACGCCGGGCAAGAGCAACTCGGTCGCCGC
ATACACTATTCTCAGAATGACTTGGTTGAGTACTCACCAGTCACAGAAAAGCATCTTACGGATGGCATGA
CAGTAAGAGAATTATGCAGTGCTGCCATAACCATGAGTGATAACACTGCGGCCAACTTACTTCTGACAAC
GATCGGAGGACCGAAGGAGCTAACCGCTTTTTTGCACAACATGGGGGATCATGTAACTCGCCTTGATCGT
TGGGAACCGGAGCTGAATGAAGCCATACCAAACGACGAGCGTGACACCACGATGCCTGCAGCAATGGCAA
CAACGTTGCGCAAACTATTAACTGGCGAACTACTTACTCTAGCTTCCCGGCAACAATTAATAGACTGGAT
GGAGGCGGATAAAGTTGCAGGACCACTTCTGCGCTCGGCCCTTCCGGCTGGCTGGTTTATTGCTGATAAA
TCTGGAGCCGGTGAGCGTGGGTCTCGCGGTATCATTGCAGCACTGGGGCCAGATGGTAAGCCCTCCCGTA
TCGTAGTTATCTACACGACGGGGAGTCAGGCAACTATGGATGAACGAAATAGACAGATCGCTGAGATAGG
TGCCTCACTGATTAAGCATTGGTAACTGTCAGACCAAGTTTACTCATATATACTTTAGATTGATTTAAAA
CTTCATTTTTAATTTAAAAGGATCTAGGTGAAGATCCTTTTTGATAATCTCATGACCAAAATCCCTTAAC
GTGAGTTTTCGTTCCACTGAGCGTCAGACCCCGTAGAAAAGATCAAAGGATCTTCTTGAGATCCTTTTTT
TCTGCGCGTAATCTGCTGCTTGCAAACAAAAAAACCACCGCTACCAGCGGTGGTTTGTTTGCCGGATCAA
GAGCTACCAACTCTTTTTCCGAAGGTAACTGGCTTCAGCAGAGCGCAGATACCAAATACTGTCCTTCTAG
TGTAGCCGTAGTTAGGCCACCACTTCAAGAACTCTGTAGCACCGCCTACATACCTCGCTCTGCTAATCCT
GTTACCAGTGGCTGCTGCCAGTGGCGATAAGTCGTGTCTTACCGGGTTGGACTCAAGACGATAGTTACCG
GATAAGGCGCAGCGGTCGGGCTGAACGGGGGGTTCGTGCACACAGCCCAGCTTGGAGCGAACGACCTACA
CCGAACTGAGATACCTACAGCGTGAGCTATGAGAAAGCGCCACGCTTCCCGAAGGGAGAAAGGCGGACAG
GTATCCGGTAAGCGGCAGGGTCGGAACAGGAGAGCGCACGAGGGAGCTTCCAGGGGGAAACGCCTGGTAT
CTTTATAGTCCTGTCGGGTTTCGCCACCTCTGACTTGAGCGTCGATTTTTGTGATGCTCGTCAGGGGGGC
GGAGCCTATGGAAAAACGCCAGCAACGCGGCCTTTTTACGGTTCCTGGCCTTTTGCTGGCCTTTTGCTCA
CATGTTCTTTCCTGCGTTATCCCCTGATTCTGTGGATAACCGTATTACCGCCTTTGAGTGAGCTGATACC
GCTCGCCGCAGCCGAACGACCGAGCGCAGCGAGTCAGTGAGCGAGGAAGCGGAAGAGCGCCTGATGCGGT
ATTTTCTCCTTACGCATCTGTGCGGTATTTCACACCGCAATGGTGCACTCTCAGTACAATCTGCTCTGAT
GCCGCATAGTTAAGCCAGTATACACTCCGCTATCGCTACGTGACTGGGTCATGGCTGCGCCCCGACACCC
GCCAACACCCGCTGACGCGCCCTGACGGGCTTGTCTGCTCCCGGCATCCGCTTACAGACAAGCTGTGACC
GTCTCCGGGAGCTGCATGTGTCAGAGGTTTTCACCGTCATCACCGAAACGCGCGAGGCAGCTGCGGTAAA
GCTCATCAGCGTGGTCGTGAAGCGATTCACAGATGTCTGCCTGTTCATCCGCGTCCAGCTCGTTGAGTTT
CTCCAGAAGCGTTAATGTCTGGCTTCTGATAAAGCGGGCCATGTTAAGGGCGGTTTTTTCCTGTTTGGTC
ACTGATGCCTCCGTGTAAGGGGGATTTCTGTTCATGGGGGTAATGATACCGATGAAACGAGAGAGGATGC
TCACGATACGGGTTACTGATGATGAACATGCCCGGTTACTGGAACGTTGTGAGGGTAAACAACTGGCGGT
ATGGATGCGGCGGGACCAGAGAAAAATCACTCAGGGTCAATGCCAGCGCTTCGTTAATACAGATGTAGGT
GTTCCACAGGGTAGCCAGCAGCATCCTGCGATGCAGATCCGGAACATAATGGTGCAGGGCGCTGACTTCC
GAGTTTCCAGACTTTACGAAACACGGAAACCGAAGACCATTCATGTTGTTGCTCAGGTCGCAGACGTTTT
GCAGCAGCAGTCGCTTCACGTTCGCTCGCGTATCGGTGATTCATTCTGCTAACCAGTAAGGCAACCCCGC
CAGCCTAGCCGGGTCCTCAACGACAGGAGCACGATCATGCGCACCCGTGGCCAGGACCCAACGCTGCCCG
AGATGCGCCGCGTGCGGCTGCTGGAGATGGCGGACGCGATGGATATGTTCTGCCAAGGGTTGGTTTGCGC
ATTCACAGTTCTCCGCAAGAATTGATTGGCTCCAATTCTTGGAGTGGTGAATCCGTTAGCGAGGTGCCGC
CGGCTTCCATTCAGGTCGAGGTGGCCCGGCTCCATGCACCGCGACGCAACGCGGGGAGGCAGACAAGGTA
TAGGGCGGCGCCTACAATCCATGCCAACCCGTTCCATGTGCTCGCCGAGGCGGCATAAATCGCCGTGACG
ATCAGCGGTCCAATGATCGAAGTTAGGCTGGTAAGAGCCGCGAGCGATCCTTGAAGCTGTCCCTGATGGT
CGTCATCTACCTGCCTGGACAGCATGGCCTGCAACGCGGGCATCCCGATGCCGCCGGAAGCGAGAAGAAT
CATAATGGGGAAGGCCATCCAGCCTCGCGTCGCGAACGCCAGCAAGACGTAGCCCAGCGCGTCGGCCGCC
ATGCCGGCGATAATGGCCTGCTTCTCGCCGAAACGTTTGGTGGCGGGACCAGTGACGAAGGCTTGAGCGA
GGGCGTGCAAGATTCCGAATACCGCAAGCGACAGGCCGATCATCGTCGCGCTCCAGCGAAAGCGGTCCTC
GCCGAAAATGACCCAGAGCGCTGCCGGCACCTGTCCTACGAGTTGCATGATAAAGAAGACAGTCATAAGT
GCGGCGACGATAGTCATGCCCCGCGCCCACCGGAAGGAGCTGACTGGGTTGAAGGCTCTCAAGGGCATCG
GTCGACGCTCTCCCTTATGCGACTCCTGCATTAGGAAGCAGCCCAGTAGTAGGTTGAGGCCGTTGAGCAC
CGCCGCCGCAAGGAATGGTGCATGCAAGGAGATGGCGCCCAACAGTCCCCCGGCCACGGGGCCTGCCACC
ATACCCACGCCGAAACAAGCGCTCATGAGCCCGAAGTGGCGAGCCCGATCTTCCCCATCGGTGATGTCGG
CGATATAGGCGCCAGCAACCGCACCTGTGGCGCCGGTGATGCC
